>Addgene plasmid #47858 | pFAB1902 | depositor full sequence | sequence record 68390 | Full Sequence
ATCAGATCATGATCCCCTGCGCCATCAGATCCTTGGCGGCAAGAAAGCCATCCAGTTTACTTTGCAGGGC
TTCCCAACCTTACCAGAGGGCGCCCCAGCTGGCAATTCCGACGTCTAGGGATAACAGGGTAATTACGGCC
CCAGAATTCAAAAGATCTTAAGTAAGTAAGAGTATACGTATATCGGCTAAAACGTATTAAGGCGCTTCGG
CGCCTTTTTTTATGGGGGTATTTTCATCCCAATCCACACGTCCAACGCACAGCAAACACCACGTCGACCC
TATCAGCTGCGTGCTTTCTATGAGTCGTTGCTGCATATCTCCCTATCAGTGATAGAGATTGACATCCCTA
TCAGTGATAGAGATACTGAGCACATCAGCAGGACGCACTGACCTTTGGAATTCATTAAAGAGGAGAAAGG
TACCATGGCGAGTAGCGAAGACGTTATCAAAGAGTTCATGCGTTTCAAAGTTCGTATGGAAGGTTCCGTT
AACGGTCACGAGTTCGAAATCGAAGGTGAAGGTGAAGGTCGTCCGTACGAAGGTACCCAGACCGCTAAAC
TGAAAGTTACCAAAGGTGGTCCGCTGCCGTTCGCTTGGGACATCCTGTCCCCGCAGTTCCAGTACGGTTC
CAAAGCTTACGTTAAACACCCGGCTGACATCCCGGACTACCTGAAACTGTCCTTCCCGGAAGGTTTCAAA
TGGGAACGTGTTATGAACTTCGAAGACGGTGGTGTTGTTACCGTTACCCAGGACTCCTCCCTGCAAGACG
GTGAGTTCATCTACAAAGTTAAACTGCGTGGTACCAACTTCCCGTCCGACGGTCCGGTTATGCAGAAAAA
AACCATGGGTTGGGAAGCTTCCACCGAACGTATGTACCCGGAAGACGGTGCTCTGAAAGGTGAAATCAAA
ATGCGTCTGAAACTGAAAGACGGTGGTCACTACGACGCTGAAGTTAAAACCACCTACATGGCTAAAAAAC
CGGTTCAGCTGCCGGGTGCTTACAAAACCGACATCAAACTGGACATCACCTCCCACAACGAAGACTACAC
CATCGTTGAACAGTACGAACGTGCTGAAGGTCGTCACTCCACCGGTGCTTAATAATCTGCTGAGTGATAG
ACTCAAGGTCGCTCCTAGCGAGTGGCCTTTATGATTATCACTTTACTTATGTGAT
[68 nt withheld, positions 1176-1243]
ATGAAAAAATTATTATTTGATGATCAGATAGCGGCGGGGAACTGCCAGACATCAAATAAAACAAAAGGCT
CAGTCGGAAGACTGGGCCTTTTGTTTTATCTGTTGTTTGTCGGTGAACACTCTCCCGGGCGGACTCACTA
TAGAGGGACAAACTCAAGGTCATTCGCAAGAGTGGCCTTTATGATTGACCTTCTTCCGGTTAATCAATTC
ATTAAAGAGGAGAAAGGTACCATGAGCAAAGGAGAAGAACTTTTCACTGGAGTTGTCCCAATTCTTGTTG
AATTAGATGGTGATGTTAATGGGCACAAATTTTCTGTCCGTGGAGAGGGTGAAGGTGATGCTACAAACGG
AAAACTCACCCTTAAATTTATTTGCACTACTGGAAAACTACCTGTTCCGTGGCCAACACTTGTCACTACT
CTGACCTATGGTGTTCAATGCTTTTCCCGTTATCCGGATCACATGAAACGGCATGACTTTTTCAAGAGTG
CCATGCCCGAAGGTTATGTACAGGAACGCACTATATCTTTCAAAGATGACGGGACCTACAAGACGCGTGC
TGAAGTCAAGTTTGAAGGTGATACCCTTGTTAATCGTATCGAGTTAAAGGGTATTGATTTTAAAGAAGAT
GGAAACATTCTTGGACACAAACTCGAGTACAACTTTAACTCACACAATGTATACATCACGGCAGACAAAC
AAAAGAATGGAATCAAAGCTAACTTCAAAATTCGCCACAACGTTGAAGATGGTTCCGTTCAACTAGCAGA
CCATTATCAACAAAATACTCCAATTGGCGATGGCCCTGTCCTTTTACCAGACAACCATTACCTGTCGACA
CAATCTGTCCTTTCGAAAGATCCCAACGAAAAGCGTGACCACATGGTCCTTCTTGAGTTTGTAACTGCTG
CTGGGATTACACATGGCATGGATGAGCTCTACAAATAAGGATCGGTTGTCGAGTAAGGATCTCCAGGCAT
CAAATAAAACGAAAGGCTCAGTCGAAAGACTGGGCCTTTCGTTTTATCTGTTGTTTGTCGGTGAACGCTC
TCTACTAGAGTCACACTGGCTCACCTTCGGGTGGGCCTTTCTGCGTTTATAGGATCCTAACTCGAGCTGA
AGCCAATAGGGATAACAGGGTAATCCTAGGGATATATTCCGCTTCCTCGCTCACTGACTCGCTACGCTCG
GTCGTTCGACTGCGGCGAGCGGAAATGGCTTACGAACGGGGCGGAGATTTCCTGGAAGATGCCAGGAAGA
TACTTAACAGGGAAGTGAGAGGGCCGCGGCAAAGCCGTTTTTCCATAGGCTCCGCCCCCCTGACAAGCAT
CACGAAATCTGACGCTCAAATCAGTGGTGGCGAAACCCGACAGGACTATAAAGATACCAGGCGTTTCCCC
CTGGCGGCTCCCTCGTGCGCTCTCCTGTTCCTGCCTTTCGGTTTACCGGTGTCATTCCGCTGTTATGGCC
GCGTTTGTCTCATTCCACGCCTGACACTCAGTTCCGGGTAGGCAGTTCGCTCCAAGCTGGACTGTATGCA
CGAACCCCCCGTTCAGTCCGACCGCTGCGCCTTATCCGGTAACTATCGTCTTGAGTCCAACCCGGAAAGA
CATGCAAAAGCACCACTGGCAGCAGCCACTGGTAATTGATTTAGAGGAGTTAGTCTTGAAGTCATGCGCC
GGTTAAGGCTAAACTGAAAGGACAAGTTTTGGTGACTGCGCTCCTCCAAGCCAGTTACCTCGGTTCAAAG
AGTTGGTAGCTCAGAGAACCTTCGAAAAACCGCCCTGCAAGGCGGTTTTTTCGTTTTCAGAGCAAGAGAT
TACGCGCAGACCAAAACGATCTCAAGAAGATCATCTTATTAATCAGATAAAATATTTCTAGATTTCAGTG
CAATTTATCTCTTCAAATGTAGCACCTGAAGTCAGCCCCATACGATATAAGTTGTTACTAGTGCTTGGAT
TCTCACCAATAAAAAACGCCCGGCGGCAACCGAGCGTTCTGAACAAATCCAGATGGAGTTCTGAGGTCAT
TACTGGATCTATCAACAGGAGTCCAAGCGAGCTCTCGAACCCCAGAGTCCCGCTCAGAAGAACTCGTCAA
GAAGGCGATAGAAGGCGATGCGCTGCGAATCGGGAGCGGCGATACCGTAAAGCACGAGGAAGCGGTCAGC
CCATTCGCCGCCAAGCTCTTCAGCAATATCACGGGTAGCCAACGCTATGTCCTGATAGCGGTCCGCCACA
CCCAGCCGGCCACAGTCGATGAATCCAGAAAAGCGGCCATTTTCCACCATGATATTCGGCAAGCAGGCAT
CGCCATGGGTCACGACGAGATCCTCGCCGTCGGGCATGCGCGCCTTGAGCCTGGCGAACAGTTCGGCTGG
CGCGAGCCCCTGATGCTCTTCGTCCAGATCATCCTGATCGACAAGACCGGCTTCCATCCGAGTACGTGCT
CGCTCGATGCGATGTTTCGCTTGGTGGTCGAATGGGCAGGTAGCCGGATCAAGCGTATGCAGCCGCCGCA
TTGCATCAGCCATGATGGATACTTTCTCGGCAGGAGCAAGGTGAGATGACAGGAGATCCTGCCCCGGCAC
TTCGCCCAATAGCAGCCAGTCCCTTCCCGCTTCAGTGACAACGTCGAGCACAGCTGCGCAAGGAACGCCC
GTCGTGGCCAGCCACGATAGCCGCGCTGCCTCGTCCTGCAGTTCATTCAGGGCACCGGACAGGTCGGTCT
TGACAAAAAGAACCGGGCGCCCCTGCGCTGACAGCCGGAACACGGCGGCATCAGAGCAGCCGATTGTCTG
TTGTGCCCAGTCATAGCCGAATAGCCTCTCCACCCAAGCGGCCGGAGAACCTGCGTGCAATCCATCTTGT
TCAATCATGCGAAACGATCCTCATCCTGTCTCTTG
Features (pLannotate 1.2.2; 12 found; start..end, strand, type, name):
      5..109     -  CDS            tnpA (fragment): TN5P_ECOLX - Also known as tnp. Experimental evidence at protein level: Swiss-Prot protein existence level 1. Mediates transposition of transposon Tn5 by a 'cut and paste' mechanism. First, the monomeric transposase binds the 19 bp inverted DNA repeats flanking the transposon. Then, dimerization of the DNA- bound transposase creates a synaptic DNA complex. After nicking of the first DNA strand, excision of the transposon proceeds through a series of intermediates. The transposase then mediates the insertion of the transposon at a new site by strand transfer. The activity of the wild- type tran
    320..393     +  promoter       PLtetO-1 promoter: modified phage lambda PL promoter with tet operator sites (Lutz and Bujard, 1997)
    425..1102    +  CDS            mRFP1: monomeric derivative of DsRed (Campbell et al., 2002)
   1191..1239    +  terminator     fd terminator (sequence withheld): central terminator from bacteriophage fd (Otsuka and Kunisawa, 1982)
   1299..1342    -  terminator     rrnB T1 terminator: Escherichia coli rrnB; transcription terminator T1 from the E. coli rrnB gene
   1475..2188    +  CDS            Superfolder GFP: Superfolder GFP is a basic (constitutively fluorescent) green fluorescent protein published in 2005, derived from Aequorea victoria. It is reported to be a very rapidly-maturing weak dimer.
   2224..2295    +  terminator     rrnB T1 terminator: transcription terminator T1 from the E. coli rrnB gene
   2311..2338    +  terminator     T7Te terminator: phage T7 early transcription terminator
   2400..2455    -  rep_origin     RSF ori (fragment): Plasmids containing the RSF 1030 origin of replication can be propagated in E. coli cells that contain additional plasmids with compatible origins.
   2543..3088    -  rep_origin     p15A ori: Plasmids containing the medium-copy-number p15A origin of replication can be propagated in E. coli cells that contain a second plasmid with the ColE1 origin.
   3202..3296    -  terminator     lambda t0 terminator: transcription terminator from phage lambda
   3330..4121    -  CDS            neo: KKA2_KLEPN - Also known as kan, nptII. Experimental evidence at protein level: Swiss-Prot protein existence level 1. Resistance to kanamycin, neomycin, paromomycin, ribostamycin, butirosin and gentamicin B. From Klebsiella pneumoniae.
