[The description below was written by a language model from this plasmid's Addgene catalogue record and pLannotate feature annotations shown in this document.]
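Description:
pFAB1902 is a BIOFAB bacterial reporter plasmid for synthetic biology, built on the pFAB775 backbone and designed to measure how efficiently a candidate transcription terminator stops RNA polymerase in E. coli. The annotated sequence (about 4.1 kb) carries a p15A origin of replication, together with a short fragment annotated as RSF ori, and a neo (nptII) gene conferring kanamycin resistance, followed by a lambda t0 terminator. A small tnpA fragment next to neo is probably a remnant of the Tn5 source of the resistance cassette. The catalogue lists the plasmid as high copy, although p15A is generally described as a medium-copy origin.

The payload is a two-colour transcriptional read-through cassette. A tet-operator-bearing lambda PL derivative (recorded as pLTetO13, annotated as PLtetO-1) drives mRFP1, followed by the test terminator and then superfolder GFP. The unit is closed off downstream by rrnB T1 and T7Te terminators. The test element here is a synthetic double terminator joining the M13 central terminator to rrnD T1 through a linker. The automated annotation labels these as the closely related fd central terminator and a reverse-strand rrnB T1 match, the latter probably reflecting sequence similarity rather than the intended identity.

RFP reports transcription entering the terminator and GFP reports transcripts that escape it, so the GFP-to-RFP relationship gives termination efficiency. According to the depositor, RNase III sites flank the terminator; such sites typically serve to cleave the transcript so the two reporter mRNAs behave independently of the intervening sequence. The combined element was measured at 100% efficiency, against 97% and 99% for the individual parts. The insert was cloned through BsaI sites that were destroyed, and it can be recovered by PCR with or without the RNase sites.
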