Addgene plasmid #47858: pFAB1902
Purpose: BIOFAB reporter plasmid for measuring M13_central_T_linker_rrnD_T1 termination efficiency
Depositing lab: Drew Endy. Depositing organization: Stanford University. Publication: Precise and reliable gene expression via standard transcription and translation initiation elements. Mutalik VK, Guimaraes JC, Cambray G, Lam C, Christoffersen MJ, Mai QA, Tran AB, Paull M, Keasling JD, Arkin AP, Endy D. Nat Methods. 2013 Apr;10(4):354-60. doi: 10.1038/nmeth.2404. Epub 2013 Mar 10. PubMed 23474465.
Backbone
  Vector backbone: pFAB775
  Backbone size w/o insert (bp): 3967
  Vector type: Bacterial Expression, Synthetic Biology
Growth in bacteria
  Bacterial resistance: Kanamycin, 50 μg/mL
  Growth temperature: 37°C
  Growth strain: DH10B
  Copy number: High Copy
Gene/Insert
  Gene/Insert name: M13_central_T_linker_rrnD_T1 double terminator
  Species: Synthetic
  Mutation: concatenate of M13 central and rrnD
  Promoter: pLTetO13
  Cloning method: Restriction Enzyme; 5′ cloning site BsaI (destroyed during cloning); 3′ cloning site BsaI (destroyed during cloning)
  Sequencing primers: 5′ Neo-R; 3′ p15A-R
Terms and licenses: Academic/Nonprofit Terms; Industry Terms: Not Available to Industry
Depositor comments: Terminator efficiency measured at 100% (97% and 99% alone, respectively). Terminator inserted between RFP and GFP and flanked by Rnase III sites. RNase sites have sequences GTGATAGACTCAAGGTCGCTCCTAGCGAGTGGCCTTTATGATTATCAC and AGAGGGACAAACTCAAGGTCATTCGCAAGAGTGGCCTTTATGATTGACCTTCT, respectively. Terminator can be amplified by PCR with or without these sites, as desired.
How to cite: pFAB1902 was a gift from Drew Endy (Addgene plasmid # 47858 ; http://n2t.net/addgene:47858 ; RRID:Addgene_47858)
