>Addgene plasmid #47858 | pFAB1902 | addgene partial sequence | sequence record 69486 | p15A-F (5'-gattacgcgcagaccaaaac-3')
CTTATTAATCAGATAAAATATTTCTAGATTTCAGTGCAATTTATCTCTTCAAATGTAGCACCTGAAGTCA
GCCCCATACGATATAAGTTGTTACTAGTGCTTGGATTCTCACCAATAAAAAACGCCCGGCGGCAACCGAG
CGTTCTGAACAAATCCAGATGGAGTTCTGAGGTCATTACTGGATCTATCAACAGGAGTCCAAGCGAGCTC
TCGAACCCCAGAGTCCCGCTCAGAAGAACTCGTCAAGAAGGCGATAGAAGGCGATGCGCTGCGAATCGGG
AGCGGCGATACCGTAAAGCACGAGGAAGCGGTCAGCCCATTCGCCGCCAAGCTCTTCAGCAATATCACGG
GTAGCCAACGCTATGTCCTGATAGCGGTCCGCCACACCCAGCCGGCCACAGTCGATGAATCCAGAAAAGC
GGCCATTTTCCACCATGATATTCGGCAAGCAGGCATCGCCATGGGTCACGACGAGATCCTCGCCGTCGGG
CATGCGCGCCTTGAGCCTGGCGAACAGTTCGGCTGGCGCGAGCCCCTGATGCTCTTCGTCCAGATCATCC
TGATCGACAAGACCGGCTTCCATCCGAGTACGTGCTCGCTCGATGCGATGTTTCGCTTGGTGGTCGAATG
GGCAGGTAGCCGGATCAAGCGTATGCAGCCGCCGCATTGCATCAGCCATGATGGATACTTTCTCGGCAGG
AGCAAGGTGAGATGACAGGAGATCCTGCCCCGGCACTTCGCCCAATAGCAGCCAGTCCCTTCCCGCTTCA
GTGACAACGTCGAGCACAGCTGCGCAAGGAACGCCCGTCGTGGCCAGCCACGATAGCCGCGCTGCCTCGT
CCTGCAGTTCATTCAGGGCACCGGACAGGTCGGTCTTGACAAAAAGAACCGGGCGCCCCTGCGCTGACAG
CCGGAACACGGCGGCATCAGAGCAGCCGATTGTCTGTTGTGCCCAGTCATAGCCGAATAGCCTCTCCACC
CAAGCGGCCGGAGAACCTGCGTGCAATCCATCTTGTTCAATCATGCGAAACGATCCT
