>Addgene plasmid #47858 | pFAB1902 | addgene partial sequence | sequence record 69965 | GFP_R
TGGTACCTTTCTCCTCTTTAATGAATTGATTAACCGGAAGAAGGTCAATCATAAAGGCCACTCTTGCGAA
TGACCTTGAGTTTGTCCCTCTATAGTGAGTCCGCCCGGGAGAGTGTTCACCGACAAACAACAGATAAAAC
AAAAGGCCCAGTCTTCCGACTGAGCCTTTTGTTTTATTTGATGTCTGGCAGTTCCCATCAGCCGGCCGCC
TGATCAATCAGCCGGCCGCCAATAATAATTTTTTCAT
[68 nt withheld, positions 248-315]
ATCACATAAGTAAAGTGATAATCATAAAGGCCACTCGCTAGGAGCGACCTTGAGTCTATCACTCAGCAGA
TTATTAAGCACCGGTGGAGTGACGACCTTCAGCACGTTCGTACTGTTCAACGATGGTGTAGTCTTCGTTG
TGGGAGGTGATGTCCAGTTTGATGTCGGTTTTGTAAGCACCCGGCAGCTGAACCGGTTTTTTAGCCATGT
AGGTGGTTTTAACTTCAGCGTCGTAGTGACCACCGTCTTTCAGTTTCAGACGCATTTTGATTTCACCTTT
CAGAGCACCGTCTTCCGGGTACATACGTTCGGTGGAAGCTTCCCAACCCATGGTTTTTTTCTGCATAACC
GGACCGTCGGACGGGAAGTTGGTACCACGCAGTTTAACTTTGTAGATGAACTCACCGTCTTGCAGGGAGG
AGTCCTGGGTAACGGTAACAACACCACCGTCTTCGAAGTTCATAACACGTTCCCATTTGAAACCTTCCGG
GAAGGACAGTTTC
