>Addgene plasmid #47858 | pFAB1902 | addgene partial sequence | sequence record 70501 | Neo-R 5'-GCCCAGTCATAGCCGAATAG-3'
CCATCTTGTTCAATCATGCGAAACGATCCTCATCCTGTCTCTTGATCAGATCATGATCCCCTGCGCCATC
AGATCCTTGGCGGCAAGAAAGCCATCCAGTTTACTTTGCAGGGCTTCCCAACCTTACCAGAGGGCGCCCC
AGCTGGCAATTCCGACGTCTAGGGATAACAGGGTAATTACGGCCCCAGAATTCAAAAGATCTTAAGTAAG
TAAGAGTATACGTATATCGGCTAAAACGTATTAAGGCGCTTCGGCGCCTTTTTTTATGGGGGTATTTTCA
TCCCAATCCACACGTCCAACGCACAGCAAACACCACGTCGACCCTATCAGCTGCGTGCTTTCTATGAGTC
GTTGCTGCATATCTCCCTATCAGTGATAGAGATTGACATCCCTATCAGTGATAGAGATACTGAGCACATC
AGCAGGACGCACTGACCTTTGGAATTCATTAAAGAGGAGAAAGGTACCATGGCGAGTAGCGAAGACGTTA
TCAAAGAGTTCATGCGTTTCAAAGTTCGTATGGAAGGTTCCGTTAACGGTCACGAGTTCGAAATCGAAGG
TGAAGGTGAAGGTCGTCCGTACGAAGGTACCCAGACCGCTAAACTGAAAGTTACCAAAGGTGGTCCGCTG
CCGTTCGCTTGGGACATCCTGTCCCCGCAGTTCCAGTACGGTTCCAAAGCTTACGTTAAACACCCGGCTG
ACATCCCGGACTACCTGAAACTGTCCTTCCCGGAAGGTTTCAAATGGGAACGTGTTATGAACTTCGAAGA
CGGTGGTGTTGTTACCGTTACCCAGGACTCCTCCCTGCAAGACGGTGAGTTCATCTACAAAGTTAAACTG
CGTGGTACCAACTTCCCGTCCGAC
