>Addgene plasmid #47858 | pFAB1902 | depositor partial sequence | sequence record 74700 | M13_central_T_linker_rrnD_T1
[68 nt withheld, positions 1-68]
ATGAAAAAATTATTATTTGATGATCAGATAGCGGCGGGGAACTGCCAGACATCAAATAAAACAAAAGGCT
CAGTCGGAAGACTGGGCCTTTTGTTTTATCTGTTGTTTGTCGGTGAACACTCTCCCG
